>Addgene plasmid #224085 | pDRF1 ymBaojin | addgene full sequence | sequence record 456001 | Addgene NGS Result
CAAGCTTCCTGAAACGGAGAAACATAAACAGGCATTGCTGGGATCACCCATACATCACTCTGTTTTGCCT
GACCTTTTCCGGTAATTTGAAAACAAACCCGGTCTCGAAGCGGAGATCCGGCGATAATTACCGCAGAAAT
AAACCCATACACGAGACGTAGAACCAGCCGCACATGGCCGGAGAAACTCCTGCGAGAATTTCGTAAACTC
GCGCGCATTGCATCTGTATTTCCTAATGCGGCACTTCCAGGCCTCGATCGAGACCGTTTATCCATTGCTT
TTTTGTTGTCTTTTTCCCTCGTTCACAGAAAGTCTGAAGAAGCTATAGTAGAACTATGAGCTTTTTTTGT
TTCTGTTTTCCTTTTTTTTTTTTTTACCTCTGTGGAAATTGTTACTCTCACACTCTTTAGTTCGTTTGTT
TGTTTTGTTTATTCCAATTATGACCGGTGACGAAACGTGGTCGATGGTGGGTACCGCTTATGCTCCCCTC
CATTAGTTTCGATTATATAAAAAGGCCAAATATTGTATTATTTTCAAATGTCCTATCATTATCGTCTAAC
ATCTAATTTCTCTTAAATTTTTTCTCTTTCTTTCCTATAACACCAATAGTGAAAATCTTTTTTTCTTCTA
TATCTACAAAAACTTTTTTTTTCTATCAACCTCGTTGATAAATTTTTTCTTTAACAATCGTTAATAATTA
ATTAATTGGAAAATAACCATTTTTTCTCTCTTTTATACACACATTCAAAAGAAAGAAAAAAAATATACCC
CAGCCTCGACTAGTGAATTCGCGGCCATCACAAGTTTGTACAAAAAAGCAGGCTGCTAGCCCATGGTCTA
GAATGGTTTCTAAGGGTGAAGAAGAAAACATGGCTTCTACTCCATTCAAGTTCCAATTGAAGGGTACTAT
TAACGGTAAGTCTTTCACTGTTGAAGGTGAAGGTGAAGGTAACTCTCATGAAGGTTCTCACAAGGGTAAG
TACGTTTGTACTTCTGGTAAGTTGCCAATGTCTTGGGCTGCTTTGGGTACTACTTTCGGTTACGGTATGA
AGTACTACACTAAGTACCCATCTGGTTTAAAGAACTGGTTCAGAGAAGTTATGCCAGGTGGTTTCACTTA
CGATAGACATATTCAATACAAGGGTGATGGTTCTATTCATGCTAAGCATCAACATTTCATGAAGAACGGT
ACTTACCATAACATTGTTGAATTCACTGGTCAAGATTTCAAGGAAAATTCTCCAGTTTTGACCGGTGATA
TGAACGTTTCTTTGCCAAATGAAGTTCCACAAATTCCAAGAGATGATGGTGTTGAATGTCCAGTTACTTT
ATTGTACCCATTGTTGTCTGATAAGTCTAAGTATGTTGAAGCTCATCAATACACTATTTGTAAGCCATTG
CATAACCAACCAGCTCCAGATGTCCCATACCATTGGATTAGAAAGCAATACACTCAATCTAAGGATGATG
CTGAAGAAAGAGATCATATTTGTCAATCTGAAACTTTAGAAGCTCATTTGAAGGGTATGGATGAATTGTA
CAAGTAACTCGAGGCGGCCGCACCCAGCTTTCTTGTACAAAGTGGTGTAGTTAATTCATGATGGCCGCTG
CAGGTCGACCTCGAGGGGGGGCCCGGTACCCAATTCGCCCTATAGTGAGTCGTATTACGCGCGGATCCAG
CTTTGGACTTCTTCGCCAGAGGTTTGGTCAAGTCTCCAATCAAGGTTGTCGGCTTGTCTACCTTGCCAGA
AATTTACGAAAAGATGGAAAAGGGTCAAATCGTTGGTAGATACGTTGTTGACACTTCTAAATAAGCGAAT
TTCTTATGATTTATGATTTTTATTATTAAATAAGTTATAAAAAAAATAAGTGTATACAAATTTTAAAGTG
ACTCTTAGGTTTTAAAACGAAAATTCTTATTCTTGAGTAACTCTTTCCTGTAGGTCAGGTTGCTTTCTCA
GGTATAGCATGAGGTCGCTCTTATTGACCACACCTCTACCGGCATGCCAATTCACTGGCCGTCGTTTTAC
AACGTCGTGACTGGGAAAACCCTGGCGTTACCCAACTTAATCGCCTTGCAGCACATCCCCCTTTCGCCAG
CTGGCGTAATAGCGAAGAGGCCCGCACCGATCGCCCTTCCCAACAGTTGCGCAGCCTGAATGGCGAATGG
CGCCTGATGCGGTATTTTCTCCTTACGCATCTGTGCGGTATTTCACACCGCATAATCGGATCGTACTTGT
TACCCATCATTGAATTTTGAACATCCGAACCTGGGAGTTTTCCCTGAAACAGATAGTATATTTGAACCTG
TATAATAATATATAGTCTAGCGCTTTACGGAAGACAATGTATGTATTTCGGTTCCTGGAGAAACTATTGC
ATCTATTGCATAGGTAATCTTGCACGTCGCATCCCCGGTTCATTTTCTGCGTTTCCATCTTGCACTTCAA
TAGCATATCTTTGTTAACGAAGCATCTGTGCTTCATTTTGTAGAACAAAAATGCAACGCGAGAGCGCTAA
TTTTTCAAACAAAGAATCTGAGCTGCATTTTTACAGAACAGAAATGCAACGCGAAAGCGCTATTTTACCA
ACGAAGAATCTGTGCTTCATTTTTGTAAAACAAAAATGCAACGCGAGAGCGCTAATTTTTCAAACAAAGA
ATCTGAGCTGCATTTTTACAGAACAGAAATGCAACGCGAGAGCGCTATTTTACCAACAAAGAATCTATAC
TTCTTTTTTGTTCTACAAAAATGCATCCCGAGAGCGCTATTTTTCTAACAAAGCATCTTAGATTACTTTT
TTTCTCCTTTGTGCGCTCTATAATGCAGTCTCTTGATAACTTTTTGCACTGTAGGTCCGTTAAGGTTAGA
AGAAGGCTACTTTGGTGTCTATTTTCTCTTCCATAAAAAAAGCCTGACTCCACTTCCCGCGTTTACTGAT
TACTAGCGAAGCTGCGGGTGCATTTTTTCAAGATAAAGGCATCCCCGATTATATTCTATACCGATGTGGA
TTGCGCATACTTTGTGAACAGAAAGTGATAGCGTTGATGATTCTTCATTGGTCAGAAAATTATGAACGGT
TTCTTCTATTTTGTCTCTATATACTACGTATAGGAAATGTTTACATTTTCGTATTGTTTTCGATTCACTC
TATGAATAGTTCTTACTACAATTTTTTTGTCTAAAGAGTAATACTAGAGATAAACATAAAAAATGTAGAG
GTCGAGTTTAGATGCAAGTTCAAGGAGCGAAAGGTGGATGGGTAGGTTATATAGGGATATAGCACAGAGA
TATATAGCAAAGAGATACTTTTGAGCAATGTTTGTGGAAGCGGTATTCGCAATATTTTAGTAGCTCGTTA
CAGTCCGGTGCGTTTTTGGTTTTTTGAAAGTGCGTCTTCAGAGCGCTTTTGGTTTTCAAAAGCGCTCTGA
AGTTCCTATACTTTCTAGCTAGAGAATAGGAACTTCGGAATAGGAACTTCAAAGCGTTTCCGAAAACGAG
CGCTTCCGAAAATGCAACGCGAGCTGCGCACATACAGCTCACTGTTCACGTCGCACCTATATCTGCGTGT
TGCCTGTATATATATATACATGAGAAGAACGGCATAGTGCGTGTTTATGCTTAAATGCGTACTTATATGC
GTCTATTTATGTAGGATGAAAGGTAGTCTAGTACCTCCTGTGATATTATCCCATTCCATGCGGGGTATCG
TATGCTTCCTTCAGCACTACCCTTTAGCTGTTCTATATGCTGCCACTCCTCAATTGGATTAGTCTCATCC
TTCAATGCTATCATTTCCTTTGATATTGGATCGATCCGATGATAAGCTGTCAAACATGAGAATTGGGTAA
TAACTGATATAATTAAATTGAAGCTCTAATTTGTGAGTTTAGTATACATGCATTTACTTATAATACAGTT
TTTTAGTTTTGCTGGCCGCATCTTCTCAAATATGCTTCCCAGCCTGCTTTTCTGTAACGTTCACCCTCTA
CCTTAGCATCCCTTCCCTTTGCAAATAGTCCTCTTCCAACAATAATAATGTCAGATCCTGTAGAGACCAC
ATCATCCACGGTTCTATACTGTTGACCCAATGCGTCTCCCTTGTCATCTAAACCCACACCGGGTGTCATA
ATCAACCAATCGTAACCTTCATCTCTTCCACCCATGTCTCTTTGAGCAATAAAGCCGATAACAAAATCTT
TGTCGCTCTTCGCAATGTCAACAGTACCCTTAGTATATTCTCCAGTAGATAGGGAGCCCTTGCATGACAA
TTCTGCTAACATCAAAAGGCCTCTAGGTTCCTTTGTTACTTCTTCTGCCGCCTGCTTCAAACCGCTAACA
ATACCTGGGCCCACCACACCGTGTGCATTCGTAATGTCTGCCCATTCTGCTATTCTGTATACACCCGCAG
AGTACTGCAATTTGACTGTATTACCAATGTCAGCAAATTTTCTGTCTTCGAAGAGTAAAAAATTGTACTT
GGCGGATAATGCCTTTAGCGGCTTAACTGTGCCCTCCATGGAAAAATCAGTCAAGATATCCACATGTGTT
TTTAGTAAACAAATTTTGGGACCTAATGCTTCAACTAACTCCAGTAATTCCTTGGTGGTACGAACATCCA
ATGAAGCACACAAGTTTGTTTGCTTTTCGTGCATGATATTAAATAGCTTGGCAGCAACAGGACTAGGATG
AGTAGCAGCACGTTCCTTATATGTAGCTTTCGACATGATTTATCTTCGTTTCCTGCATGTTTTTGTTCTG
TGCAGTTGGGTTAAGAATACTGGGCAATTTCATGTTTCTTCAACACTACATATGCGTATATATACCAATC
TAAGTCTGTGCTCCTTCCTTCGTTCTTCCTTCTGTTCGGAGATTACCGAATCAAAAAAATTTCAAGGAAA
CCGAAATCAAAAAAAAGAATAAAAAAAAAATGATGAATTGAAAAGCTAATTCTTGAAGACGAAAGGGCCT
CGTGATACGCCTATTTTTATAGGTTAATGTCATGATAATAATGGTTTCTTAGACGTCAGGTGGCACTTTT
CGGGGAAATGTGCGCGGAACCCCTATTTGTTTATTTTTCTAAATACATTCAAATATGTATCCGCTCATGA
GACAATAACCCTGATAAATGCTTCAATAATATTGAAAAAGGAAGAGTATGAGTATTCAACATTTCCGTGT
CGCCCTTATTCCCTTTTTTGCGGCATTTTGCCTTCCTGTTTTTGCTCACCCAGAAACGCTGGTGAAAGTA
AAAGATGCTGAAGATCAGTTGGGTGCACGAGTGGGTTACATCGAACTGGATCTCAACAGCGGTAAGATCC
TTGAGAGTTTTCGCCCCGAAGAACGTTTTCCAATGATGAGCACTTTTAAAGTTCTGCTATGTGGCGCGGT
ATTATCCCGTATTGACGCCGGGCAAGAGCAACTCGGTCGCCGCATACACTATTCTCAGAATGACTTGGTT
GAGTACTCACCAGTCACAGAAAAGCATCTTACGGATGGCATGACAGTAAGAGAATTATGCAGTGCTGCCA
TAACCATGAGTGATAACACTGCGGCCAACTTACTTCTGACAACGATCGGAGGACCGAAGGAGCTAACCGC
TTTTTTGCACAACATGGGGGATCATGTAACTCGCCTTGATCGTTGGGAACCGGAGCTGAATGAAGCCATA
CCAAACGACGAGCGTGACACCACGATGCCTGTAGCAATGGCAACAACGTTGCGCAAACTATTAACTGGCG
AACTACTTACTCTAGCTTCCCGGCAACAATTAATAGACTGGATGGAGGCGGATAAAGTTGCAGGACCACT
TCTGCGCTCGGCCCTTCCGGCTGGCTGGTTTATTGCTGATAAATCTGGAGCCGGTGAGCGTGGGTCTCGC
GGTATCATTGCAGCACTGGGGCCAGATGGTAAGCCCTCCCGTATCGTAGTTATCTACACGACGGGGAGTC
AGGCAACTATGGATGAACGAAATAGACAGATCGCTGAGATAGGTGCCTCACTGATTAAGCATTGGTAACT
GTCAGACCAAGTTTACTCATATATACTTTAGATTGATTTAAAACTTCATTTTTAATTTAAAAGGATCTAG
GTGAAGATCCTTTTTGATAATCTCATGACCAAAATCCCTTAACGTGAGTTTTCGTTCCACTGAGCGTCAG
ACCCCGTAGAAAAGATCAAAGGATCTTCTTGAGATCCTTTTTTTCTGCGCGTAATCTGCTGCTTGCAAAC
AAAAAAACCACCGCTACCAGCGGTGGTTTGTTTGCCGGATCAAGAGCTACCAACTCTTTTTCCGAAGGTA
ACTGGCTTCAGCAGAGCGCAGATACCAAATACTGTTCTTCTAGTGTAGCCGTAGTTAGGCCACCACTTCA
AGAACTCTGTAGCACCGCCTACATACCTCGCTCTGCTAATCCTGTTACCAGTGGCTGCTGCCAGTGGCGA
TAAGTCGTGTCTTACCGGGTTGGACTCAAGACGATAGTTACCGGATAAGGCGCAGCGGTCGGGCTGAACG
GGGGGTTCGTGCACACAGCCCAGCTTGGAGCGAACGACCTACACCGAACTGAGATACCTACAGCGTGAGC
TATGAGAAAGCGCCACGCTTCCCGAAGGGAGAAAGGCGGACAGGTATCCGGTAAGCGGCAGGGTCGGAAC
AGGAGAGCGCACGAGGGAGCTTCCAGGGGGAAACGCCTGGTATCTTTATAGTCCTGTCGGGTTTCGCCAC
CTCTGACTTGAGCGTCGATTTTTGTGATGCTCGTCAGGGGGGCGGAGCCTATGGAAAAACGCCAGCAACG
CGGCCTTTTTACGGTTCCTGGCCTTTTGCTGGCCTTTTGCTCACATGTTCTTTCCTGCGTTATCCCCTGA
TTCTGTGGATAACCGTATTACCGCCTTTGAGTGAGCTGATACCGCTCGCCGCAGCCGAACGACCGAGCGC
AGCGAGTCAGTGAGCGAGGAAGCGGAAGAGCGCCCAATACGCAAACCGCCTCTCCCCGCGCGTTGGCCGA
TTCATTAATGCAGCTGGCACGACAGGTTTCCCGACTGGAAAGCGGGCAGTGAGCGCAACGCAATTAATGT
GAGTTAGCTCACTCATTAGGCACCCCAGGCTTTACACTTTATGCTTCCGGCTCGTATGTTGTGTGGAATT
GTGAGCGGATAACAATTTCACACAGGAAACAGCTATGACCATGATTACGCCAAGCTTACCGCATCAGGAA
ATTGTAAGCGTTAATATTTTGTTAAAATTCGCGTTAAATTTTTGTTAAATCAGCTCATTTTTTAACCAAT
AGGCCGAAATCGGCAAAATCCCTTATAAATCAAAAGAATAGACCGAGATAGGGT
[37 nt withheld, positions 7335-7371]
AAAGAACGTGGACTCCAACGTCAAAGG
[49 nt withheld, positions 7399-7447]
T
[91 nt withheld, positions 7449-7539]
G
[124 nt withheld, positions 7541-7664]
CCATTCGC
Features (pLannotate 1.2.2; 24 found; start..end, strand, type, name):
      3..257     -  CDS            BRP1 (fragment): BRP1_YEAST - Protein predicted: Swiss-Prot protein existence level 4. From Saccharomyces cerevisiae (strain ATCC 204508 / S288c) (Baker's yeast).
    359..375     -  promoter       ARG4 promoter (fragment): S. cerevisiae ARG4
    480..563     +  CDS            YG007_YEAST: Protein predicted: Swiss-Prot protein existence level 4. From Saccharomyces cerevisiae (strain ATCC 204508 / S288c) (Baker's yeast).
    800..824     +  protein_bind   attB1: mutant version of attB; recombination site for the Gateway® BP reaction BP Clonase™
   1562..1586    -  protein_bind   attB2: mutant version of attB; recombination site for the Gateway® BP reaction BP Clonase™
   1614..1640    +  misc_feature   MCS (fragment): pBluescript multiple cloning site
   1649..1667    -  promoter       T7 promoter: promoter for bacteriophage T7 RNA polymerase
   1668..1811    +  CDS            ADH1 (fragment): ADH1_YEAST - Also known as ADC1. Experimental evidence at protein level: Swiss-Prot protein existence level 1. This isozyme preferentially catalyzes the conversion of primary unbranched alcohols to their corresponding aldehydes. Also shows activity toward secondary alcohols. From Saccharomyces cerevisiae (strain ATCC 204508 / S288c) (Baker's yeast).
   1815..2002    +  terminator     ADH1 terminator: S. cerevisiae ADH1; transcription terminator for the S. cerevisiae alcohol dehydrogenase 1 (ADH1) gene
   2010..2167    +  CDS            lacZα (fragment): LacZα fragment of β-galactosidase; lacZ fragment
   2173..2224    -  misc_feature   bom (fragment): basis of mobility region from pBR322
   2229..2312    +  CDS            RAF1 (fragment): RAF_YEAST - Experimental evidence at transcript level: Swiss-Prot protein existence level 2. Antagonizes transcriptional repression of recombinase FLP by REP1-REP2. May play a role in plasmid partitioning. From Saccharomyces cerevisiae (strain ATCC 204508 / S288c) (Baker's yeast).
   2466..3812    -  rep_origin     2μ ori: yeast 2μ plasmid origin of replication
   3817..3833    -  promoter       tet promoter (fragment): E. coli promoter for tetracycline efflux protein gene
   3923..4726    -  CDS            URA3: orotidine-5'-phosphate decarboxylase, required for uracil biosynthesis; S. cerevisiae URA3; yeast auxotrophic marker, counterselectable with 5-fluoroorotic acid (5-FOA)
   4727..4942    -  promoter       URA3 promoter: S. cerevisiae URA3
   5053..5157    +  promoter       AmpR promoter: bla
   5158..6018    +  CDS            AmpR: β-lactamase; bla; confers resistance to ampicillin, carbenicillin, and related antibiotics
   6189..6777    +  rep_origin     ori: high-copy-number ColE1/pMB1/pBR322/pUC origin of replication
   6960..7052    +  CDS            lacI (fragment): lac repressor; lacI; The lac repressor binds to the lac operator to inhibit transcription in E. coli. This inhibition can be relieved by adding lactose or isopropyl-β-D-thiogalactopyranoside (IPTG).
   7065..7086    +  protein_bind   CAP binding site: CAP binding activates transcription in the presence of cAMP. E. coli catabolite activator protein
   7101..7131    +  promoter       lac promoter: promoter for the E. coli lac operon
   7139..7155    +  protein_bind   lac operator: The lac repressor binds to the lac operator to inhibit transcription in E. coli. This inhibition can be relieved by adding lactose or isopropyl-β-D-thiogalactopyranoside (IPTG). lac repressor encoded by lacI
   7236..7664    -  rep_origin     f1 ori (sequence partly withheld): f1 bacteriophage origin of replication; arrow indicates direction of (+) strand synthesis
