[The description below was written by a language model from this plasmid's Addgene catalogue record and pLannotate feature annotations shown in this document.]
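Description:
pDRF1 ymBaojin is a yeast expression plasmid built on the pDRF1-GW backbone, an E. coli–Saccharomyces cerevisiae shuttle vector. In bacteria it is maintained at high copy through a ColE1/pUC-type origin and selected with ampicillin via the β-lactamase gene. An f1 origin is also present, along with remnants of a pBluescript-style lac promoter/lacZα region. In yeast it replicates episomally from the 2μ origin, which typically gives multicopy maintenance. It is selected by complementation of uracil auxotrophy with URA3 under its own promoter, a marker that can also be counterselected with 5-fluoroorotic acid.

The payload is ymBaoJin, a synthetic insert. The name suggests a yeast-adapted version of the mBaoJin fluorescent protein, but the record does not describe the gene further. The annotation does not call the coding sequence itself. However, a roughly 740 bp interval lies between the Gateway attB1 and attB2 sites, which is where the insert would be expected to sit. Downstream are a short multiple-cloning-site fragment, a T7 promoter in reverse orientation, and the S. cerevisiae ADH1 terminator, which ends the yeast transcript.

No yeast promoter is explicitly annotated. The region upstream of attB1 is labelled only with small fragments of yeast genomic sequence (BRP1, YG007), so the driving promoter probably lies there but cannot be named from the record. The catalogue lists restriction enzyme cloning despite the attB sites inherited from the backbone. The stated purpose is simply to express ymBaojin in yeast.
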