Addgene plasmid #224085: pDRF1 ymBaojin
Purpose: Expressing ymBaojin in yeast
Depositing lab: Bas Teusink. Depositing organization: Vrije Universiteit Amsterdam.
Backbone
  Vector backbone: pDRF1-GW
  Vector type: Yeast Expression
  Selectable markers: URA3
Growth in bacteria
  Bacterial resistance: Ampicillin, 100 μg/mL
  Growth temperature: 37°C
  Growth strain: DH5alpha
  Copy number: High Copy
Gene/Insert
  Gene/Insert name: ymBaoJin
  Species: Synthetic
  Cloning method: Restriction Enzyme; 5′ cloning site Unknown (unknown if destroyed)
Terms and licenses: Academic/Nonprofit Terms; Industry Terms: Not Available to Industry
How to cite: pDRF1 ymBaojin was a gift from Bas Teusink (Addgene plasmid # 224085 ; http://n2t.net/addgene:224085 ; RRID:Addgene_224085)
